Addgene plasmid #47322: pCS2-Cas9
Purpose: For in vivo expression of Cas9 or generation of Cas9 mRNA
Depositing lab: Alex Schier. Depositing organization: Harvard University. Publication: Efficient mutagenesis by Cas9 protein-mediated oligonucleotide insertion and large-scale assessment of single-guide RNAs. Gagnon JA, Valen E, Thyme SB, Huang P, Ahkmetova L, Pauli A, Montague TG, Zimmerman S, Richter C, Schier AF. PLoS One. 2014 May 29;9(5):e98186. doi: 10.1371/journal.pone.0098186. eCollection 2014. PONE-D-14-14210 PubMed 24873830.
Backbone
  Vector backbone: pCS2
  Backbone size w/o insert (bp): 4095
  Vector type: Mammalian Expression, CRISPR ; xenopus and zebrafish expression
Growth in bacteria
  Bacterial resistance: Ampicillin, 100 μg/mL
  Growth temperature: 37°C
  Growth strain: DH5alpha
  Copy number: High Copy
Gene/Insert
  Gene/Insert name: Cas9
  Insert size (bp): 4100
  Promoter: SP6
  Cloning method: Restriction Enzyme; 5′ cloning site ClaI (not destroyed); 3′ cloning site XbaI (not destroyed)
  Sequencing primers: 5′ SP6; 3′ M13R
Terms and licenses: Academic/Nonprofit Terms; Industry Terms: Not Available to Industry
Depositor comments: Please see the Schier lab website http://labs.mcb.harvard.edu/schier/ for detailed protocols about target site selection, sgRNA production, stop codon cassette design, Cas9 protein purification, injection and downstream analysis. This plasmid was used to prepare and inject Cas9 mRNA into zebrafish zygotes.
How to cite: pCS2-Cas9 was a gift from Alex Schier (Addgene plasmid # 47322 ; http://n2t.net/addgene:47322 ; RRID:Addgene_47322)
