[The description below was written by a language model from this plasmid's Addgene catalogue record and pLannotate feature annotations shown in this document.]
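Description:
pCS2-Cas9 is a dual-purpose expression and in vitro transcription plasmid built on the pCS2 backbone, a vector widely used for work in zebrafish, Xenopus and mammalian cells. It carries a roughly 4.1 kb Cas9 coding sequence, annotated as the Streptococcus pyogenes serotype M1 protein, cloned between ClaI and XbaI sites that both remain intact. The full sequenced record is about 8.2 kb. In bacteria the plasmid replicates from a high-copy ColE1/pUC-type origin and is selected with ampicillin through the β-lactamase gene. An f1 origin and remnants of the lac region (lacI and lacZα fragments, lac promoter and operator) are carried over from the parental backbone.

The Cas9 open reading frame sits downstream of two promoters arranged in tandem. The simian cytomegalovirus IE94 enhancer/promoter drives transcription by RNA polymerase II when the DNA is introduced directly into vertebrate cells or embryos. The bacteriophage SP6 promoter, located between the CMV element and the coding sequence, allows synthesis of sense mRNA in vitro. An SV40 polyadenylation signal follows the insert, supporting 3′ end processing of transcripts made in cells. T7 (partial) and T3 promoter sequences lie beyond the 3′ end of the cassette. The feature table does not annotate any nuclear localization signals or epitope tags on Cas9, so the record does not say whether these are present.

The stated purpose is in vivo expression of Cas9 or production of Cas9 mRNA. The depositor notes that it was used to prepare Cas9 mRNA for injection into zebrafish zygotes, where it would be combined with separately supplied single-guide RNAs for CRISPR mutagenesis.
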