Features (pLannotate 1.2.2; 15 found; start..end, strand, type, name):
      2..94      +  CDS            lacI (fragment): lac repressor; lacI; The lac repressor binds to the lac operator to inhibit transcription in E. coli. This inhibition can be relieved by adding lactose or isopropyl-β-D-thiogalactopyranoside (IPTG).
    107..128     +  protein_bind   CAP binding site: CAP binding activates transcription in the presence of cAMP. E. coli catabolite activator protein
    143..173     +  promoter       lac promoter: promoter for the E. coli lac operon
    181..197     +  protein_bind   lac operator: The lac repressor binds to the lac operator to inhibit transcription in E. coli. This inhibition can be relieved by adding lactose or isopropyl-β-D-thiogalactopyranoside (IPTG). lac repressor encoded by lacI
    242..260     +  promoter       T3 promoter: promoter for bacteriophage T3 RNA polymerase
    373..507     +  polyA_signal   SV40 poly(A) signal: SV40 polyadenylation signal
    512..529     +  promoter       T7 promoter (fragment): promoter for bacteriophage T7 RNA polymerase
    573..4676    -  CDS            cas9: CAS9_STRP1 - Also known as csn1 From Streptococcus pyogenes serotype M1.
   4721..4739    -  promoter       SP6 promoter: promoter for bacteriophage SP6 RNA polymerase
   4774..5751    -  promoter       CMV IE94 promoter: enhancer/promoter region of simian cytomegalovirus major immediate early transcription unit IE94
   5758..5824    +  CDS            lacZα (fragment): LacZα fragment of β-galactosidase; lacZ fragment
   5829..6257    +  rep_origin     f1 ori (sequence partly withheld): f1 bacteriophage origin of replication; arrow indicates direction of (+) strand synthesis
   6310..6414    +  promoter       AmpR promoter: bla
   6415..7275    +  CDS            AmpR: β-lactamase; bla; confers resistance to ampicillin, carbenicillin, and related antibiotics
   7446..8034    +  rep_origin     ori: high-copy-number ColE1/pMB1/pBR322/pUC origin of replication
>Addgene plasmid #47322 | pCS2-Cas9 | addgene full sequence | sequence record 128094 | Addgene NGS result
AGCGCCCAATACGCAAACCGCCTCTCCCCGCGCGTTGGCCGATTCATTAATGCAGCTGGCACGACAGGTT
TCCCGACTGGAAAGCGGGCAGTGAGCGCAACGCAATTAATGTGAGTTAGCTCACTCATTAGGCACCCCAG
GCTTTACACTTTATGCTCCCGGCTCGTATGTTGTGTGGAATTGTGAGCGGATAACAATTTCACACAGGAA
ACAGCTATGACCATGATTACGCCAAGCGCGCAATTAACCCTCACTAAAGGGAACAAAAGCTGGGTACCGG
GCCCAATGCATTGGCGCCGCGGCCGCGAATTAAAAAACCTCCCACACCTCCCCCTGAACCTGAAACATAA
AATGAATGCAATTGTTGTTGTTAACTTGTTTATTGCAGCTTATAATGGTTACAAATAAAGCAATAGCATC
ACAAATTTCACAAATAAAGCATTTTTTTCACTGCATTCTAGTTGTGGTTTGTCCAAACTCATCAATGTAT
CTTATCATGTCTGGATCTACGTAATACGACTCACTATAGTTCTAGATTACACCTTCCTCTTCTTCTTGGG
GTCAGCCCTGCTGTCTCCACCGAGCTGAGAGAGGTCGATTCTTGTTTCATAGAGCCCCGTAATTGACTGA
TGAATCAGTGTGGCGTCCAGGACCTCCTTTGTAGAGGTGTACCGCTTTCTGTCTATGGTGGTGTCGAAGT
ACTTGAAGGCTGCAGGCGCGCCCAAGTTGGTCAGAGTAAACAAGTGGATAATGTTTTCTGCCTGCTCCCT
GATGGGCTTATCCCTGTGCTTATTGTAAGCAGAAAGCACCTTATCGAGGTTAGCGTCGGCGAGGATCACT
CTTTTGGAGAATTCGCTTATTTGCTCGATGATCTCATCAAGGTAGTGTTTGTGTTGTTCCACGAACAGCT
GCTTCTGCTCATTATCTTCGGGAGACCCTTTGAGCTTTTCATAGTGGCTGGCCAGATACAAGAAATTAAC
GTATTTAGAGGGCAGTGCCAGCTCGTTACCTTTCTGCAGCTCGCCCGCACTAGCGAGCATTCGTTTCCGG
CCGTTTTCAAGCTCAAAGAGAGAGTACTTGGGAAGCTTAATGATGAGGTCTTTTTTGACCTCTTTATATC
CTTTCGCCTCGAGAAAGTCGATGGGGTTTTTTTCGAAGCTTGATCGCTCCATGATTGTGATGCCCAGCAG
TTCCTTGACGCTTTTGAGTTTTTTAGACTTCCCTTTCTCCACTTTGGCCACAACCAGTACACTGTAAGCG
ACTGTAGGAGAATCGAATCCGCCGTATTTCTTGGGGTCCCAATCTTTTTTGCGTGCGATCAGCTTGTCGC
TGTTCCTTTTCGGGAGGATACTTTCCTTGGAGAAGCCTCCGGTCTGTACTTCGGTCTTTTTAACGATGTT
CACCTGCGGCATGGACAGGACCTTCCGGACTGTCGCGAAATCCCTACCCTTGTCCCACACGATTTCTCCT
GTTTCTCCGTTTGTTTCGATAAGTGGTCGCTTCCGAATCTCTCCATTGGCCAGTGTAATCTCGGTCTTGA
AAAAATTCATAATATTGCTGTAAAAGAAGTACTTAGCGGTGGCCTTGCCTATTTCCTGCTCAGACTTTGC
GATCATTTTCCTAACATCGTACACTTTATAGTCTCCGTAAACAAATTCAGATTCAAGCTTGGGATATTTT
TTGATAAGTGCAGTGCCTACCACTGCATTCAGGTAGGCATCATGCGCATGGTGGTAATTGTTGATCTCTC
TCACCTTATAAAACTGAAAGTCCTTTCTGAAATCTGAGACCAGCTTAGACTTCAGAGTAATAACTTTCAC
CTCTCGAATCAGTTTGTCATTTTCATCGTACTTGGTGTTCATGCGTGAATCGAGAATTTGGGCCACGTGC
TTGGTGATCTGGCGTGTCTCAACAAGCTGCCTTTTGATGAAGCCGGCTTTATCCAACTCAGACAGGCCAC
CTCGTTCAGCCTTAGTCAGATTATCGAACTTCCGTTGTGTGATCAGTTTGGCGTTCAGCAGCTGCCGCCA
ATAATTTTTCATTTTCTTGACAACTTCTTCTGAGGGGACGTTATCACTCTTCCCTCTATTTTTATCGGAT
CTTGTCAACACTTTATTATCAATAGAATCATCTTTGAGAAAAGACTGGGGCACGATATGATCCACGTCGT
AGTCGGAGAGCCGATTGATGTCCAGTTCCTGATCCACGTACATGTCCCTGCCGTTCTGCAGGTAGTACAG
GTAGAGCTTCTCATTCTGAAGCTGGGTGTTTTCAACTGGGTGTTCCTTAAGGATTTGGGACCCCAGTTCT
TTTATACCCTCTTCAATCCTCTTCATCCTTTCCCTACTGTTCTTCTGTCCCTTCTGGGTAGTTTGGTTCT
CTCGGGCCATCTCGATAACGATATTCTCGGGCTTATGCCTTCCCATTACTTTGACGAGTTCATCCACGAC
CTTAACGGTCTGCAGTATTCCCTTTTTGATAGCTGGGCTACCTGCAAGATTAGCGATGTGCTCGTGAAGA
CTGTCCCCCTGGCCAGAAACTTGTGCTTTCTGGATGTCCTCCTTAAAGGTGAGAGAGTCATCATGGATCA
ACTGCATGAAGTTCCGGTTGGCAAATCCATCGGACTTAAGAAAATCCAGGATTGTCTTTCCACTCTGCTT
GTCTCGGATCCCATTGATCAGTTTTCTTGACAGCCGCCCCCATCCTGTATATCGGCGCCTCTTGAGCTGT
TTCATGACTTTGTCGTCGAAGAGATGAGCGTAAGTTTTCAAGCGTTCTTCAATCATCTCCCTATCTTCAA
ACAACGTAAGGGTGAGGACAATGTCCTCAAGAATGTCCTCGTTCTCCTCATTGTCCAGGAAGTCCTTGTC
TTTAATGATTTTCAGGAGATCGTGATACGTTCCCAGGGATGCGTTGAAGCGATCCTCCACTCCGCTGATT
TCAACAGAGTCGAAACATTCAATCTTTTTGAAATAGTCTTCTTTGAGCTGTTTCACGGTAACTTTCCGGT
TCGTCTTGAAGAGGAGGTCCACGATAGCTTTCTTCTGCTCTCCAGACAGGAATGCTGGCTTTCTCATCCC
TTCTGTGACGTATTTGACCTTGGTGAGCTCGTTATAAACTGTGAAGTACTCGTACAGCAGAGAGTGTTTA
GGAAGCACCTTTTCGTTAGGCAGATTTTTATCAAAGTTAGTCATCCTTTCGATGAAGGACTGGGCAGAGG
CCCCCTTATCCACGACTTCCTCGAAGTTCCAGGGAGTGATGGTCTCTTCTGATTTGCGAGTCATCCACGC
GAATCTGGAATTTCCCCGGGCGAGGGGGCCTACATAGTAGGGTATCCGAAATGTGAGGATTTTCTCAATC
TTTTCCCTGTTATCTTTCAAAAAGGGGTAGAAATCCTCTTGCCGCCTGAGGATAGCGTGCAGTTCGCCCA
GGTGAATCTGGTGGGGGATGCTTCCATTGTCGAAAGTGCGCTGTTTGCGCAACAGATCTTCTCTGTTAAG
CTTTACCAGCAGCTCCTCGGTGCCGTCCATTTTTTCCAAGATGGGCTTAATAAATTTGTAAAATTCCTCC
TGGCTTGCTCCGCCGTCAATGTATCCGGCGTAGCCATTTTTAGACTGATCGAAGAAAATTTCCTTGTACT
TCTCAGGCAGTTGCTGTCTGACAAGGGCCTTCAGCAAAGTCAAGTCTTGGTGGTGCTCATCATAGCGCTT
GATCATACTAGCGCTCAGCGGAGCTTTGGTGATCTCCGTGTTCACTCGCAGAATATCACTCAGCAGAATG
GCGTCTGACAGGTTCTTTGCCGCCAAAAAAAGGTCTGCGTACTGGTCGCCGATCTGGGCCAGCAGATTGT
CGAGATCATCATCGTAGGTGTCTTTGCTCAGTTGAAGCTTGGCATCTTCGGCCAGGTCGAAGTTAGATTT
AAAGTTGGGGGTCAGCCCGAGTGACAGGGCGATAAGATTACCAAACAGGCCGTTCTTCTTCTCCCCAGGG
AGCTGTGCGATGAGGTTTTCGAGCCGCCGGGATTTGGACAGCCTAGCGCTCAGGATTGCTTTGGCGTCAA
CTCCGGATGCGTTGATCGGGTTCTCTTCGAAAAGCTGATTGTAAGTCTGAACCAGTTGGATAAAGAGTTT
GTCGACATCGCTGTTGTCTGGGTTCAGGTCCCCCTCGATGAGGAAGTGTCCCCGAAATTTGATCATATGC
GCCAGCGCGAGATAGATCAACCGCAAGTCAGCCTTATCAGTACTGTCTACAAGCTTCTTCCTCAGATGAT
ATATGGTTGGGTACTTTTCATGGTACGCCACCTCGTCCACGATATTGCCAAAGATTGGGTGGCGCTCGTG
CTTTTTATCCTCCTCCACCAAAAAGGACTCCTCCAGCCTATGGAAGAAAGAGTCATCCACCTTAGCCATC
TCATTACTAAAGATCTCCTGCAGGTAGCAGATCCGATTCTTTCTGCGGGTATATCTGCGCCGTGCTGTTC
TTTTGAGCCGCGTGGCTTCGGCCGTCTCCCCGGAGTCGAACAGGAGGGCGCCAATGAGGTTCTTCTTTAT
GCTGTGGCGATCGGTATTGCCCAGAACTTTGAATTTTTTGCTCGGCACCTTGTACTCGTCCGTAATGACG
GCCCAGCCGACGCTGTTTGTGCCGATATCGAGCCCAATGGAGTACTTCTTGTCCATGGTGGCATCGATGG
GATCCTGCAAAAAGAACAAGTAGCTTGTATTCTATAGTGTCACCTAAATCAAGCTTGCTCCGACGTCCCC
AGGCAGAATGGCGGTTCCCTAAACGAGCATTGCTTATATAGACCTCCCATTAGGCACGCCTACCGCCCAT
TTACGTCAATGGAACGCCCATTTGCGTCATTGCCCCTCCCCATTGACGTCAATGGGGATGTACTTGGCAG
CCATCGCGGGCCATTTACCGCCATTGACGTCAATGGGAGTACTGCCAATGTACCCTGGCGTACTTCCAAT
AGTAATGTACTTGCCAAGTTACTATTAATAGATATTGATGTACTGCCAAGTGGGCCATTTACCGTCATTG
ACGTCAATAGGGGGCGTGAGAACGGATATGAATGGGCAATGAGCCATCCCATTGACGTCAATGGTGGGTG
GTCCTATTGACGTCAATGGGCATTGAGCCAGGCGGGCCATTTACCGTAATTGACGTCAATGGGGGAGGCG
CCATATACGTCAATAGGACCGCCCATATGACGTCAATAGGAAAGACCATATATAGAGACCATTGACGTCA
ATGGGGGAGTGGCTATGGGCGGTATTAGGAAGCCCCATATATGGTATATGGGACCGCCCATTGGGAGGGG
CTATCTACGTCAATAGGAAAACCCATATATGGAATACTATATGGCATAGGGCCAATACATAGTATTGAAC
CTGGCCAATAGCCATATTGGCATAGGGCCATATTGGATATTGCCTATATATTGATCCTGGCATATAGCCA
ATATGGCCGCCATTATTGGCACCATGCCAATTCAATATGGCGGACTTGGCACAGGGCCAAGACCCCTCCT
CAAACTTGGCACCGTGCCAAGTAGACCCCTCCCCAGTTGGCACAGTGCCAGGTCCGCCATATTGAATTGG
CATGGTGCCAAGTCCGCCATATTGAATTGGCTGGGGTCCAGATCCACCATATTGAATTGGCACGAGTCCA
TATACGCCATATTGAATTGGCACAGGTCCAGATCCACCATATTGAATTGGCATGAGTCCATATACGCCAT
ATTGAATTGGCGGTCGACTGGCGTAATAGCGAAGAGGCCCGCACCGATCGCCCTTCCCAACAGTTGCGCA
GCCTGAATGGCGAATGGG
[124 nt withheld, positions 5829-5952]
C
[91 nt withheld, positions 5954-6044]
A
[49 nt withheld, positions 6046-6094]
CCTTTGACGTTGGAGTCCACGTTCTTT
[37 nt withheld, positions 6122-6158]
ACCCTATCTCGGTCTATTCTTTTGATTTATAAGGGATTTTGCCGATTTCGGCCTATTGGTTAAAAAATGA
GCTGATTTAACAAAAATTTAACGCGAATTTTAACAAAATATTAACGCTTACAATTTAGGTGGCACTTTTC
GGGGAAATGTGCGCGGAACCCCTATTTGTTTATTTTTCTAAATACATTCAAATATGTATCCGCTCATGAG
ACAATAACCCTGATAAATGCTTCAATAATATTGAAAAAGGAAGAGTATGAGTATTCAACATTTCCGTGTC
GCCCTTATTCCCTTTTTTGCGGCATTTTGCCTTCCTGTTTTTGCTCACCCAGAAACGCTGGTGAAAGTAA
AAGATGCTGAAGATCAGTTGGGTGCACGAGTGGGTTACATCGAACTGGATCTCAACAGCGGTAAGATCCT
TGAGAGTTTTCGCCCCGAAGAACGTTTTCCAATGATGAGCACTTTTAAAGTTCTGCTATGTGGCGCGGTA
TTATCCCGTATTGACGCCGGGCAAGAGCAACTCGGTCGCCGCATACACTATTCTCAGAATGACTTGGTTG
AGTACTCACCAGTCACAGAAAAGCATCTTACGGATGGCATGACAGTAAGAGAATTATGCAGTGCTGCCAT
AACCATGAGTGATAACACTGCGGCCAACTTACTTCTGACAACGATCGGAGGACCGAAGGAGCTAACCGCT
TTTTTGCACAACATGGGGGATCATGTAACTCGCCTTGATCGTTGGGAACCGGAGCTGAATGAAGCCATAC
CAAACGACGAGCGTGACACCACGATGCCTGTAGCAATGGCAACAACGTTGCGCAAACTATTAACTGGCGA
ACTACTTACTCTAGCTTCCCGGCAACAATTAATAGACTGGATGGAGGCGGATAAAGTTGCAGGACCACTT
CTGCGCTCGGCCCTTCCGGCTGGCTGGTTTATTGCTGATAAATCTGGAGCCGGTGAGCGTGGGTCTCGCG
GTATCATTGCAGCACTGGGGCCAGATGGTAAGCCCTCCCGTATCGTAGTTATCTACACGACGGGGAGTCA
GGCAACTATGGATGAACGAAATAGACAGATCGCTGAGATAGGTGCCTCACTGATTAAGCATTGGTAACTG
TCAGACCAAGTTTACTCATATATACTTTAGATTGATTTAAAACTTCATTTTTAATTTAAAAGGATCTAGG
TGAAGATCCTTTTTGATAATCTCATGACCAAAATCCCTTAACGTGAGTTTTCGTTCCACTGAGCGTCAGA
CCCCGTAGAAAAGATCAAAGGATCTTCTTGAGATCCTTTTTTTCTGCGCGTAATCTGCTGCTTGCAAACA
AAAAAACCACCGCTACCAGCGGTGGTTTGTTTGCCGGATCAAGAGCTACCAACTCTTTTTCCGAAGGTAA
CTGGCTTCAGCAGAGCGCAGATACCAAATACTGTTCTTCTAGTGTAGCCGTAGTTAGGCCACCACTTCAA
GAACTCTGTAGCACCGCCTACATACCTCGCTCTGCTAATCCTGTTACCAGTGGCTGCTGCCAGTGGCGAT
AAGTCGTGTCTTACCGGGTTGGACTCAAGACGATAGTTACCGGATAAGGCGCAGCGGTCGGGCTGAACGG
GGGGTTCGTGCACACAGCCCAGCTTGGAGCGAACGACCTACACCGAACTGAGATACCTACAGCGTGAGCT
ATGAGAAAGCGCCACGCTTCCCGAAGGGAGAAAGGCGGACAGGTATCCGGTAAGCGGCAGGGTCGGAACA
GGAGAGCGCACGAGGGAGCTTCCAGGGGGAAACGCCTGGTATCTTTATAGTCCTGTCGGGTTTCGCCACC
TCTGACTTGAGCGTCGATTTTTGTGATGCTCGTCAGGGGGGCGGAGCCTATGGAAAAACGCCAGCAACGC
GGCCTTTTTACGGTTCCTGGCCTTTTGCTGGCCTTTTGCTCACATGTTCTTTCCTGCGTTATCCCCTGAT
TCTGTGGATAACCGTATTACCGCCTTTGAGTGAGCTGATACCGCTCGCCGCAGCCGAACGACCGAGCGCA
GCGAGTCAGTGAGCGAGGAAGCGGAAG
