>Addgene plasmid #47322 | pCS2-Cas9 | depositor partial sequence | sequence record 67455 | SP6
TNTTTTGNGGATCCATCGATGCCACCATGGACAAGAAGTACTCCATTGGGCTCGATATCGGCACAAACAG
CGTCGGCTGGGCCGTCATTACGGACGAGTACAAGGTGCCGAGCAAAAAATTCAAAGTTCTGGGCAATACC
GATCGCCACAGCATAAAGAAGAACCTCATTGGCGCCCTCCTGTTCGACTCCGGGGAGACGGCCGAAGCCA
CGCGGCTCAAAAGAACAGCACGGCGCAGATATACCCGCAGAAAGAATCGGATCTGCTACCTGCAGGAGAT
CTTTAGTAATGAGATGGCTAAGGTGGATGACTCTTTCTTCCATAGGCTGGAGGAGTCCTTTTTGGTGGAG
GAGGATAAAAAGCACGAGCGCCACCCAATCTTTGGCAATATCGTGGACGAGGTGGCGTACCATGAAAAGT
ACCCAACCATATATCATCTGAGGAAGAAGCTTGTAGACAGTACTGATAAGGCTGACTTGCGGTTGATCTA
TCTCGCGCTGGCGCATATGATCAAATTTCGGGGACACTTCCTCATCGAGGGGGACCTGAACCCAGACAAC
AGCGATGTCGACAAACTCTTTATCCAACTGGTTCAGACTTACAATCAGCTTTTCGAAGAGAACCCGATCA
ACGCATCCGGAGTTGACGCCAAAGCAATCCTGAGCGCTAGGCTGTCCAAATCCCGGCGGCTCGAAAACCT
CATCGCACAGCTCCCTGGGGAGAAGAAGAACGGCCTGTTTGGTAATCTTATCGCCCTGTCACTCGGGCTG
ACCCCCAACTTTAAATCTAACT
