>Addgene plasmid #47322 | pCS2-Cas9 | depositor partial sequence | sequence record 67456 | T7
CTCTCTCTGGGGTGCCCTGCTGTCTCCACCGAGCTGAGAGAGGTCGATTCTTGTTTCATAGAGCCCCGTA
ATTGACTGATGAATCAGTGTGGCGTCCAGGACCTCCTTTGTAGAGGTGTACCGCTTTCTGTCTATGGTGG
TGTCGAAGTACTTGAAGGCTGCAGGCGCGCCCAAGTTGGTCAGAGTAAACAAGTGGATAATGTTTTCTGC
CTGCTCCCTGATGGGCTTATCCCTGTGCTTATTGTAAGCAGAAAGCACCTTATCGAGGTTAGCGTCGGCG
AGGATCACTCTTTTGGAGAATTCGCTTATTTGCTCGATGATCTCATCAAGGTAGTGTTTGTGTTGTTCCA
CGAACAGCTGCTTCTGCTCATTATCTTCGGGAGACCCTTTGAGCTTTTCATAGTGGCTGGCCAGATACAA
GAAATTAACGTATTTAGAGGGCAGTGCCAGCTCGTTACCTTTCTGCAGCTCGCCCGCACTAGCGAGCATT
CGTTTCCGGCCGTTTTCAAGCTCAAAGAGAGAGTACTTGGGAAGCTTAATGATGAGGTCTTTTTTGACCT
CTTTATATCCTTTCGCCTCGAGAAAGTCGATGGGGTTTTTTTCGAAGCTTGATCGCTCCATGATTGTGAT
GCCCAGCAGTTCCTTGACGCTTTTGAGTTTTTTAGACTTCCCTTTCTCCACTTTGGCCACAACCAGTACA
CTGTAAGCGACTGTAGGAGAATCGAATCCGCCGTATTTCTTGGGGTCCCAATCTTTTTTGCGTGCGATCA
GCTTGTCGCTGTTCCTTTTCGGGAGGATACTTTCCTTGGAGAAGCCTCCGGTCTGTACTTCGGTCTTTTT
AACGATGTTCACCTGCGGCA
