>Addgene plasmid #47322 | pCS2-Cas9 | addgene partial sequence | sequence record 69348 | EBV-rev
TGTCTGGATCTACGTAATACGACTCACTATAGTTCTAGATTACACCTTCCTCTTCTTCTTGGGGTCAGCC
CTGCTGTCTCCACCGAGCTGAGAGAGGTCGATTCTTGTTTCATAGAGCCCCGTAATTGACTGATGAATCA
GTGTGGCGTCCAGGACCTCCTTTGTAGAGGTGTACCGCTTTCTGTCTATGGTGGTGTCGAAGTACTTGAA
GGCTGCAGGCGCGCCCAAGTTGGTCAGAGTAAACAAGTGGATAATGTTTTCTGCCTGCTCCCTGATGGGC
TTATCCCTGTGCTTATTGTAAGCAGAAAGCACCTTATCGAGGTTAGCGTCGGCGAGGATCACTCTTTTGG
AGAATTCGCTTATTTGCTCGATGATCTCATCAAGGTAGTGTTTGTGTTGTTCCACGAACAGCTGCTTCTG
CTCATTATCTTCGGGAGACCCTTTGAGCTTTTCATAGTGGCTGGCCAGATACAAGAAATTAACGTATTTA
GAGGGCAGTGCCAGCTCGTTACCTTTCTGCAGCTCGCCCGCACTAGCGAGCATTCGTTTCCGGCCGTTTT
CAAGCTCAAAGAGAGAGTACTTGGGAAGCTTAATGATGAGGTCTTTTTTGACCTCTTTATATCCTTTCGC
CTCGAGAAAGTCGATGGGGTTTTTTTCGAAGCTTGATCGCTCCATGATTGTGATGCCCAGCAGTTCCTTG
ACGCTTTTGAGTTTTTTAGACTTCCCTTTCTCCACTTTGGCCACAACCAGTACACTGTAAGCGACTGTAG
GAGAATCGAATCCGCCGTATTTCTTGGGGTCCCAATCTTTTTT
