>Addgene plasmid #47322 | pCS2-Cas9 | addgene partial sequence | sequence record 69449 | Sp6 5'-ATTTAGGTGACACTATAG-3'
GGATCCATCGATGCCACCATGGACAAGAAGTACTCCATTGGGCTCGATATCGGCACAAACAGCGTCGGCT
GGGCCGTCATTACGGACGAGTACAAGGTGCCGAGCAAAAAATTCAAAGTTCTGGGCAATACCGATCGCCA
CAGCATAAAGAAGAACCTCATTGGCGCCCTCCTGTTCGACTCCGGGGAGACGGCCGAAGCCACGCGGCTC
AAAAGAACAGCACGGCGCAGATATACCCGCAGAAAGAATCGGATCTGCTACCTGCAGGAGATCTTTAGTA
ATGAGATGGCTAAGGTGGATGACTCTTTCTTCCATAGGCTGGAGGAGTCCTTTTTGGTGGAGGAGGATAA
AAAGCACGAGCGCCACCCAATCTTTGGCAATATCGTGGACGAGGTGGCGTACCATGAAAAGTACCCAACC
ATATATCATCTGAGGAAGAAGCTTGTAGACAGTACTGATAAGGCTGACTTGCGGTTGATCTATCTCGCGC
TGGCGCATATGATCAAATTTCGGGGACACTTCCTCATCGAGGGGGACCTGAACCCAGACAACAGCGATGT
CGACAAACTCTTTATCCAACTGGTTCAGACTTACAATCAGCTTTTCGAAGAGAACCCGATCAACGCATCC
GGAGTTGACGCCAAAGCAATCCTGAGCGCTAGGCTGTCCAAATCCCGGCGGCTCGAAAACCTCATCGCAC
AGCTCCCTGGGGAGAAGAAGAACGGCCTGTTTGGTAATCTTATCGCCCTGTCACTCGGGCTGACCCCCAA
CTTTAAATCTAACTTCGACCTGGCCGAAGATGCCAAGCTTCAACTGAGCAAAGACACCTACGATGATGAT
CTCGACAATCTGCTGGCCCAGATCGGCGACCAGTACGCA
