>Addgene plasmid #47322 | pCS2-Cas9 | addgene partial sequence | sequence record 69608 | EBV-rev 5'-GTGGTTTGTCCAAACTCATC-3'
CGTAATACGACTCACTATAGTTCTAGATTACACCTTCCTCTTCTTCTTGGGGTCAGCCCTGCTGTCTCCA
CCGAGCTGAGAGAGGTCGATTCTTGTTTCATAGAGCCCCGTAATTGACTGATGAATCAGTGTGGCGTCCA
GGACCTCCTTTGTAGAGGTGTACCGCTTTCTGTCTATGGTGGTGTCGAAGTACTTGAAGGCTGCAGGCGC
GCCCAAGTTGGTCAGAGTAAACAAGTGGATAATGTTTTCTGCCTGCTCCCTGATGGGCTTATCCCTGTGC
TTATTGTAAGCAGAAAGCACCTTATCGAGGTTAGCGTCGGCGAGGATCACTCTTTTGGAGAATTCGCTTA
TTTGCTCGATGATCTCATCAAGGTAGTGTTTGTGTTGTTCCACGAACAGCTGCTTCTGCTCATTATCTTC
GGGAGACCCTTTGAGCTTTTCATAGTGGCTGGCCAGATACAAGAAATTAACGTATTTAGAGGGCAGTGCC
AGCTCGTTACCTTTCTGCAGCTCGCCCGCACTAGCGAGCATTCGTTTCCGGCCGTTTTCAAGCTCAAAGA
GAGAGTACTTGGGAAGCTTAATGATGAGGTCTTTTTTGACCTCTTTATATCCTTTCGCCTCGAGAAAGTC
GATGGGGTTTTTTTCGAAGCTTGATCGCTCCATGATTGTGATGCCCAGCAGTTCCTTGACGCTTTTGAGT
TTTTTAGACTTCCCTTTCTCCACTTTGGCCACAACCAGTACACTGTAAGCGACTGTAGGAGAATCGAATC
CGCCGTATTTCTTGGGGTCCCAATCTTTTTTGCGTGCGATCAGCTTGTCGCTGTTCCTTTTCGGGAGGAT
ACTTTCCTTGGAGAAGCCTCCGGTCTGTACTTCGGTCTTTTTAACGATGTTCACCTGCGGCATGGACAGG
ACCTTCCGGACTGTCGCGAAATCCCTACCCTTGTCCCACACGATTTCTCCTGTTTCTCCGTTTGGTTCGA
TAAGTGGTCG
